>Addgene plasmid #18874 | pEGFP-N1-VAPA(1-242) | addgene full sequence | sequence record 457777 | Addgene NGS Result
ATACATATTTGAATGTATTTAGAAAAATAAACAAATAGGGGTTCCGCGCACATTTCCCCGAAAAGTGCCA
CCTG
[124 nt withheld, positions 75-198]
C
[91 nt withheld, positions 200-290]
A
[49 nt withheld, positions 292-340]
CCTTTGACGTTGGAGTCCACGTTCTTT
[37 nt withheld, positions 368-404]
ACCCTATCTCGGTCTATTCTTTTGATTTATAAGGGATTTTGCCGATTTCGGCCTATTGGTTAAAAAATGA
GCTGATTTAACAAAAATTTAACGCGAATTTTAACAAAATATTAACGCTTACAATTTACGCCTTAAGATAC
ATTGATGAGTTTGGACAAACCACAACTAGAATGCAGTGAAAAAAATGCTTTATTTGTGAAATTTGTGATG
CTATTGCTTTATTTGTAACCATTATAAGCTGCAATAAACAAGTTAACAACAACAATTGCATTCATTTTAT
GTTTCAGGTTCAGGGGGAGGTGTGGGAGGTTTTTTAAAGCAAGTAAAACCTCTACAAATGTGGTATGGCT
GATTATGATCTAGAGTCGCGGCCGCTTTACTTGTACAGCTCGTCCATGCCGAGAGTGATCCCGGCGGCGG
TCACGAACTCCAGCAGGACCATGTGATCGCGCTTCTCGTTGGGGTCTTTGCTCAGGGCGGACTGGGTGCT
CAGGTAGTGGTTGTCGGGCAGCAGCACGGGGCCGTCGCCGATGGGGGTGTTCTGCTGGTAGTGGTCGGCG
AGCTGCACGCTGCCGTCCTCGATGTTGTGGCGGATCTTGAAGTTCACCTTGATGCCGTTCTTCTGCTTGT
CGGCCATGATATAGACGTTGTGGCTGTTGTAGTTGTACTCCAGCTTGTGCCCCAGGATGTTGCCGTCCTC
CTTGAAGTCGATGCCCTTCAGCTCGATGCGGTTCACCAGGGTGTCGCCCTCGAACTTCACCTCGGCGCGG
GTCTTGTAGTTGCCGTCGTCCTTGAAGAAGATGGTGCGCTCCTGGACGTAGCCTTCGGGCATGGCGGACT
TGAAGAAGTCGTGCTGCTTCATGTGGTCGGGGTAGCGGCTGAAGCACTGCACGCCGTAGGTCAGGGTGGT
CACGAGGGTGGGCCAGGGCACGGGCAGCTTGCCGGTGGTGCAGATGAACTTCAGGGTCAGCTTGCCGTAG
GTGGCATCGCCCTCGCCCTCGCCGGACACGCTGAACTTGTGGCCGTTTACGTCGCCGTCCAGCTCGACCA
GGATGGGCACCACCCCGGTGAACAGCTCCTCGCCCTTGCTCACCATGGTGGCGACCGGTGGATCCCGGGC
CCGCGGTACCGTCGACTGCAGAATTCGAAGCTTCGAGATGAATTTCCCTAGAAAGAATCCAATGAAAATG
GCTGCAATTACAACCAGAAGAGAAGGAAGAGGACTGGTGACATTATCTCTGAAGGACACGGCTGAGGTGG
ATCCAGGTTTATCCGAATGTGCTACCTTTCTGAGCCGTAGGCCTTCATCTCTCAGGTGTCGGTTTTCTTC
TGAGAGCTTCATCATTTCTCCCTGAAGTCGCTTGCACTCTTCCATCAGTTTCCTTGTCTCCGTGTCATTG
AGTGAAACACTATGTGGTTTTGGCAGGGGTCCATCTTGCTTGGATGCATTCAGTGGGACAGCTTTGCTAG
GTTCCATGTCGTTCAGCTTATCGTTTTCATTCGGCATCTCAAATACACATCTCAGTTTAGAATCCATTAG
TTCGTCAGGTTTTGCCTCTTTCCACACAGCTTCCATATCTGAAATGTTTGGTGGAGCAAAAATTGTCTGT
ACCATGAACTTATGTTTACTCTTTTCGTTCGGATCATAGTCAAAGGGCTGCAGCATTACTGAGACAGTCA
CGATTGACCCTGGGTCAATAACCCCACTGTTGGGCCGCACGCAGTACCGGCGGGGCGCTGTGGTCTTCAC
TTTGAAACACACTTTTCTGTCCGATGGATTCTGCAATTTAAGATTTGTAGTGACTACATCTGTGAAGGGG
CCTTTGAATTTGAGGTCTGAAGGAGGGTCGAGGACCAGGATTTGCTCGTGTTTCGCCATCTCGAGATCTG
AGTCCGGTAGCGCTAGCGGATCTGACGGTTCACTAAACCAGCTCTGCTTATATAGACCTCCCACCGTACA
CGCCTACCGCCCATTTGCGTCAATGGGGCGGAGTTGTTACGACATTTTGGAAAGTCCCGTTGATTTTGGT
GCCAAAACAAACTCCCATTGACGTCAATGGGGTGGAGACTTGGAAATCCCCGTGAGTCAAACCGCTATCC
ACGCCCATTGATGTACTGCCAAAACCGCATCACCATGGTAATAGCGATGACTAATACGTAGATGTACTGC
CAAGTAGGAAAGTCCCATAAGGTCATGTACTGGGCATAATGCCAGGCGGGCCATTTACCGTCATTGACGT
CAATAGGGGGCGTACTTGGCATATGATACACTTGATGTACTGCCAAGTGGGCAGTTTACCGTAAATACTC
CACCCATTGACGTCAATGGAAAGTCCCTATTGGCGTTACTATGGGAACATACGTCATTATTGACGTCAAT
GGGCGGGGGTCGTTGGGCGGTCAGCCAGGCGGGCCATTTACCGTAAGTTATGTAACGCGGAACTCCATAT
ATGGGCTATGAACTAATGACCCCGTAATTGATTACTATTAATAACTAATGCATGGCGGTAATACGGTTAT
CCACAGAATCAGGGGATAACGCAGGAAAGAACATGTGAGCAAAAGGCCAGCAAAAGGCCAGGAACCGTAA
AAAGGCCGCGTTGCTGGCGTTTTTCCATAGGCTCCGCCCCCCTGACGAGCATCACAAAAATCGACGCTCA
AGTCAGAGGTGGCGAAACCCGACAGGACTATAAAGATACCAGGCGTTTCCCCCTGGAAGCTCCCTCGTGC
GCTCTCCTGTTCCGACCCTGCCGCTTACCGGATACCTGTCCGCCTTTCTCCCTTCGGGAAGCGTGGCGCT
TTCTCATAGCTCACGCTGTAGGTATCTCAGTTCGGTGTAGGTCGTTCGCTCCAAGCTGGGCTGTGTGCAC
GAACCCCCCGTTCAGCCCGACCGCTGCGCCTTATCCGGTAACTATCGTCTTGAGTCCAACCCGGTAAGAC
ACGACTTATCGCCACTGGCAGCAGCCACTGGTAACAGGATTAGCAGAGCGAGGTATGTAGGCGGTGCTAC
AGAGTTCTTGAAGTGGTGGCCTAACTACGGCTACACTAGAAGAACAGTATTTGGTATCTGCGCTCTGCTG
AAGCCAGTTACCTTCGGAAAAAGAGTTGGTAGCTCTTGATCCGGCAAACAAACCACCGCTGGTAGCGGTG
GTTTTTTTGTTTGCAAGCAGCAGATTACGCGCAGAAAAAAAGGATCTCAAGAAGATCCTTTGATCTTTTC
TACGGGGTCTGACGCTCAGTGGAACGAAAACTCACGTTAAGGGATTTTGGTCATGAGATTATCAAAAAGG
ATCTTCACCTAGATCCTTTTAAATTAAAAATGAAGTTTTAAATCAATCTAAAGTATATATGAGTAACCTG
AGGCTATGGCAGGGCCTGCCGCCCCGACGTTGGCTGCGAGCCCTGGGCCTTCACCCGAACTTGGGGGGTG
GGGTGGGGAAAAGGAAGAAACGCGGGCGTATTGGCCCCAATGGGGTCTCGGTGGGGTATCGACAGAGTGC
CAGCCCTGGGACCGAACCCCGCGTTTATGAACAAACGACCCAACACCGTGCGTTTTATTCTGTCTTTTTA
TTGCCGTCATAGCGCGGGTTCCTTCCGGTATTGTCTCCTTCCGTGTTTCAGTTAGCCTCCCCCTAGGGTG
GGCGAAGAACTCCAGCATGAGATCCCCGCGCTGGAGGATCATCCAGCCGGCGTCCCGGAAAACGATTCCG
AAGCCCAACCTTTCATAGAAGGCGGCGGTGGAATCGAAATCTCGTGATGGCAGGTTGGGCGTCGCTTGGT
CGGTCATTTCGAACCCCAGAGTCCCGCTCAGAAGAACTCGTCAAGAAGGCGATAGAAGGCGATGCGCTGC
GAATCGGGAGCGGCGATACCGTAAAGCACGAGGAAGCGGTCAGCCCATTCGCCGCCAAGCTCTTCAGCAA
TATCACGGGTAGCCAACGCTATGTCCTGATAGCGGTCCGCCACACCCAGCCGGCCACAGTCGATGAATCC
AGAAAAGCGGCCATTTTCCACCATGATATTCGGCAAGCAGGCATCGCCATGGGTCACGACGAGATCCTCG
CCGTCGGGCATGCTCGCCTTGAGCCTGGCGAACAGTTCGGCTGGCGCGAGCCCCTGATGCTCTTCGTCCA
GATCATCCTGATCGACAAGACCGGCTTCCATCCGAGTACGTGCTCGCTCGATGCGATGTTTCGCTTGGTG
GTCGAATGGGCAGGTAGCCGGATCAAGCGTATGCAGCCGCCGCATTGCATCAGCCATGATGGATACTTTC
TCGGCAGGAGCAAGGTGAGATGACAGGAGATCCTGCCCCGGCACTTCGCCCAATAGCAGCCAGTCCCTTC
CCGCTTCAGTGACAACGTCGAGCACAGCTGCGCAAGGAACGCCCGTCGTGGCCAGCCACGATAGCCGCGC
TGCCTCGTCTTGCAGTTCATTCAGGGCACCGGACAGGTCGGTCTTGACAAAAAGAACCGGGCGCCCCTGC
GCTGACAGCCGGAACACGGCGGCATCAGAGCAGCCGATTGTCTGTTGTGCCCAGTCATAGCCGAATAGCC
TCTCCACCCAAGCGGCCGGAGAACCTGCGTGCAATCCATCTTGTTCAATCATGCGAAACGATCCTCATCC
TGTCTCTTGATCGATCTTTGCAAAAGCCTAGGCCTCCAAAAAAGCCTCCTCACTACTTCTGGAATAGCTC
AGAGGCCGAGGCGGCCTCGGCCTCTGCATAAATAAAAAAAATTAGTCAGCCATGGGGCGGAGAATGGGCG
GAACTGGGCGGAGTTAGGGGCGGGATGGGCGGAGTTAGGGGCGGGACTATGGTTGCTGACTAATTGAGAT
GCATGCTTTGCATACTTCTGCCTGCTGGGGAGCCTGGGGACTTTCCACACCTGGTTGCTGACTAATTGAG
ATGCATGCTTTGCATACTTCTGCCTGCTGGGGAGCCTGGGGACTTTCCACACCCTAACTGACACACATTC
CACAGCTGGTTCTTTCCGCCTCAGGACTCTTCCTTTTTCAATATTATTGAAGCATTTATCAGGGTTATTG
TCTCATGAGCGG
Features (pLannotate 1.2.2; 16 found; start..end, strand, type, name):
     75..503     +  rep_origin     f1 ori (sequence partly withheld): f1 bacteriophage origin of replication; arrow indicates direction of (+) strand synthesis
    537..658     -  polyA_signal   SV40 poly(A) signal: SV40 polyadenylation signal
    681..764     -  CDS            large T antigen (fragment): large T antigen from SV40 (simian virus 40)
    781..1500    -  CDS            EGFP: the original enhanced GFP (Yang et al., 1996) mammalian codon-optimized
   1514..1557    -  misc_feature   MCS (fragment): multiple cloning site
   1561..2283    -  CDS            Vapa: VAPA_RAT - Also known as Vap33. Experimental evidence at protein level: Swiss-Prot protein existence level 1. Binds to OSBPL3, which mediates recruitment of VAPA to plasma membrane sites (By similarity). The ORP3-VAPA complex stimulates RRAS signaling which in turn attenuates integrin beta-1 (ITGB1) activation at the cell surface (By similarity). With OSBPL3, may regulate ER morphology (By similarity). May play a role in vesicle trafficking (PubMed:19289470). From Rattus norvegicus (Rat).
   2284..2311    -  misc_feature   MCS (fragment): multiple cloning site
   2334..2537    -  promoter       CMV promoter: human cytomegalovirus (CMV) immediate early promoter
   2538..2841    -  enhancer       CMV enhancer: human cytomegalovirus immediate early enhancer
   3016..3604    -  rep_origin     ori: high-copy-number ColE1/pMB1/pBR322/pUC origin of replication
   3826..3842    +  polyA_signal   bGH poly(A) signal (fragment): bovine growth hormone polyadenylation signal
   3933..3980    -  polyA_signal   HSV TK poly(A) signal: herpes simplex virus thymidine kinase polyadenylation signal (Cole and Stacy, 1985)
   4039..4191    -  CDS            ble (fragment): BLE_KLEPN - Experimental evidence at protein level: Swiss-Prot protein existence level 1. Binding protein with a strong affinity to the bleomycin family of antibiotics. Binds to CL990; an antimitotic-antibiotic compound. From Klebsiella pneumoniae.
   4212..5006    -  CDS            NeoR/KanR: aminoglycoside phosphotransferase from Tn5; aph(3')-II (or nptII); confers resistance to neomycin, kanamycin, and G418 (Geneticin®)
   5041..5398    -  promoter       SV40 promoter: SV40 enhancer and early promoter
   5400..48      -  promoter       AmpR promoter (across the origin): bla
