>Addgene plasmid #18874 | pEGFP-N1-VAPA(1-242) | analyzer sequence | sequence record 8875
ACATTTCTTCCTGCGTATCCCTGATCTGTGGATACGTATACCGCCATGCATTAGTATAATAGTATCAATT
ACGGGTCATTAGTTCATAGCCCATATATGGAGTCCGCGTACATAACTTACGGTAAATGGCCCGCCTGGCT
GACCGCCCAACGACCCCCGCCCATTGACGTCAATAATGACGTATGTTCCCATAGTAACGCCAATAGGGAC
TTTCCATTGACGTCAATGGGTGGAGTATTTACGGTAAACTGCCCACTTGGCAGTACATCAAGTGTATCAT
ATGCCAAGTACGCCCCCTATTGACGTCAATGACGGTAAATGGCCCGCCTGGCATTATGCCCAGTACATGA
CCTTATGGGACTTTCCTACTTGGCAGTACATCTACGTATTAGTCATCGCTATTACCATGGTGATGCGGTT
TTGGCAGTACATCAATGGGCGTGGATAGCGGTTTGACTCACGGGGATTTCCAAGTCTCCACCCCATTGAC
GTCAATGGGAGTTTGTTTTGGCACCAAAATCAACGGGACTTTCCAAAATGTCGTAACAACTCCGCCCCAT
TGACGCAAATGGGCGGTAGGCGTGTACGGTGGGAGGTCTATATAAGCAGAGCTGGTTTAGTGAACCGTCA
GATCCGCTAGCGCTACCGGACTCAGATCTCGAGATGGCGAAACACGAGCAAATCCTGGTCCTCGACCCTC
CTTCAGACCTCAAATTCAAAGGCCCCTTCACAGATGTAGTCACTACAAATCTTAAATTGCAGAATCCATC
GGACAGAAAAGTGTGTTTCAAAGTGAAGACCACAGCGCCCCGCCGGTACTGCGTGCGGCCCAACAGTGGG
GTTATTGACCCAGGGTCAATCGTGACTGTCTCAGTAATGCTGCAGCCCTTTGACTATGATCCGAACGAAA
AGAGTAAACATAAGTTCATGGTACAGACAATTTTTGCTCCACCAAACATTTCAGATATGGAAGCTGTGTG
GAAAGAGGCAAAACCTGACGAACTAATGGATTCTAAACTGAGATGTGTATTTGAGATGCCGAATGAAAAC
GATAAGCTGAACGACATGGAACCTAGCAAAGCTGTCCCACTGAATGCATCCAAGCAAGATGGACCCCTGC
CAAAACCACATAGTGTTTCACTCAATGACACGGAGACAAGGAAACTGATGGAAGAGTGCAAGCGACTTCA
GGGAGAAATGATGAAGCTCTCAGAAGAAAACCGACACCTGAGAGATGAAGGCCTACGGCTCAGAAAGGTA
GCACATTCGGATAAACCTGGATCCACCTCAGCCGTGTCCTTCAGAGATAATGTCACCAGTCCTCTTCCTT
CTCTTCTGGTTGTAATTGCAGCCATTTTCATTGGATTCTTTCTAGGGAAATTCATCTCGAAGCTTCGAAT
TCTGCAGTCGACGGTACCGCGGGCCCGGGATCCACCGGTCGCCACCATGGTGAGCAAGGGCGAGGAGCTG
TTCACCGGGGTGGTGCCCATCCTGGTCGAGCTGGACGGCGACGTAAACGGCCACAAGTTCAGCGTGTCCG
GCGAGGGCGAGGGCGATGCCACCTACGGCAAGCTGACCCTGAAGTTCATCTGCACCACCGGCAAGCTGCC
CGTGCCCTGGCCCACCCTCGTGACCACCCTGACCTACGGCGTGCAGTGCTTCAGCCGCTACCCCGACCAC
ATGAAGCAGCACGACTTCTTCAAGTCCGCCATGCCCGAAGGCTACGTCCAGGAGCGCACCATCTTCTTCA
AGGACGACGGCAACTACAAGACCCGCGCCGAGGTGAAGTTCGAGGGCGACACCTGTGACCGCATCGAGCT
GAGGGCATCGACTTCAAGAGGACGGCACATCCTGGGGCACAAGCTGGAGTACACTACACAGCCACACGTC
TATATCATGGCCGACAGCAGAGACGCATCAGTGACTCAGATCGCACACATCGAGGACGCA
Features (pLannotate 1.2.2; 6 found; start..end, strand, type, name):
     64..409     +  enhancer       CMV enhancer (fragment): human cytomegalovirus immediate early enhancer
    410..613     +  promoter       CMV promoter: human cytomegalovirus (CMV) immediate early promoter
    636..663     +  misc_feature   MCS (fragment): multiple cloning site
    664..1386    +  CDS            Vapa: VAPA_RAT - Also known as Vap33. Experimental evidence at protein level: Swiss-Prot protein existence level 1. Binds to OSBPL3, which mediates recruitment of VAPA to plasma membrane sites (By similarity). The ORP3-VAPA complex stimulates RRAS signaling which in turn attenuates integrin beta-1 (ITGB1) activation at the cell surface (By similarity). With OSBPL3, may regulate ER morphology (By similarity). May play a role in vesicle trafficking (PubMed:19289470). From Rattus norvegicus (Rat).
   1390..1433    +  misc_feature   MCS (fragment): multiple cloning site
   1447..1906    +  CDS            EGFP (fragment): the original enhanced GFP (Yang et al., 1996) mammalian codon-optimized
