[The description below was written by a language model from this plasmid's Addgene catalogue record and pLannotate feature annotations shown in this document.]
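Description:
pEGFP-N1-VAPA(1-242) is a mammalian expression plasmid built on the Clontech pEGFP-N1 backbone, carrying the rat VAP-A coding sequence (also called VAPA or VAP-33) fused at its C terminus to EGFP. The roughly 726 bp insert, encoding residues 1-242 as indicated by the name, was placed between the XhoI and HindIII sites of the multiple cloning site, both of which remain intact. Transcription is driven by the human cytomegalovirus immediate early enhancer and promoter, and the VAP-A open reading frame runs through a short stretch of residual polylinker into EGFP, with an SV40 polyadenylation signal terminating the message. The result is a fluorescent VAP-A fusion protein that can be followed in live or fixed cells.

The plasmid replicates at high copy in E. coli from a pUC-type ColE1 origin and also carries an f1 origin for single-stranded DNA production. A single Tn5 aminoglycoside phosphotransferase gene serves both hosts: a bacterial promoter upstream gives kanamycin resistance in bacteria, while the SV40 enhancer/early promoter and an HSV TK polyadenylation signal allow G418 selection of stably transfected mammalian cells. The small ble, bGH poly(A) and large T antigen fragments in the annotation are short partial matches within backbone sequence rather than functional parts. The full sequence record is 5,456 nt; a second, partial 1,950 nt record covers only the CMV-VAP-A-EGFP region and agrees with it. The associated publication concerns the structural basis of FFAT motif-mediated targeting to the endoplasmic reticulum, so the construct is presumably meant for imaging VAP-A localization and its interactions with FFAT-containing proteins in mammalian cells.
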