Addgene plasmid #18874: pEGFP-N1-VAPA(1-242)
Depositing lab: Axel Brunger. Depositing organization: Stanford University. Publication: Structural basis of FFAT motif-mediated ER targeting. Kaiser SE, Brickner JH, Reilein AR, Fenn TD, Walter P, Brunger AT. Structure. 2005 Jul . 13(7):1035-45. 10.1016/j.str.2005.04.010 PubMed 16004875.
Backbone
  Vector backbone: pEGFP-N1
  Backbone manufacturer: Clontech
  Backbone size w/o insert (bp): 5000
  Vector type: Mammalian Expression
  Selectable markers: Neomycin (select with G418)
Growth in bacteria
  Bacterial resistance: Kanamycin, 50 μg/mL
  Growth temperature: 37°C
  Growth strain: DH5alpha
  Copy number: High Copy
Gene/Insert
  Gene/Insert name: VAP-A (alt names: VAPA; VAP-33)
  Species: R. norvegicus (rat)
  Insert size (bp): 726
  Entrez Gene: Vapa
  Tag / fusion protein: GFP (C terminal on backbone)
  Cloning method: Restriction Enzyme; 5′ cloning site XhoI (not destroyed); 3′ cloning site HindIII (not destroyed)
  Sequencing primers: 5′ pCMV5F; 3′ GFP-reverse
Terms and licenses: Academic/Nonprofit Terms; Industry Terms: Not Available to Industry
How to cite: pEGFP-N1-VAPA(1-242) was a gift from Axel Brunger (Addgene plasmid # 18874 ; http://n2t.net/addgene:18874 ; RRID:Addgene_18874)
