>Addgene plasmid #18874 | pEGFP-N1-VAPA(1-242) | addgene partial sequence | sequence record 24749 | EGFP-N 5'-CGTCGCCGTCCAGCTCGACCAG-3'
CGGGGANGCTCCTCGCCCTTGCTCACCATGGTGGCGACCGGTGGATCCCGGGCCCGCGGTACCGTCGACT
GCAGAATTCGAAGCTTCGAGATGAATTTCCCTAGAAAGAATCCAATGAAAATGGCTGCAATTACAACCAG
AAGAGAAGGAAGAGGACTGGTGACATTATCTCTGAAGGACACGGCTGAGGTGGATCCAGGTTTATCCGAA
TGTGCTACCTTTCTGAGCCGTAGGCCTTCATCTCTCAGGTGTCGGTTTTCTTCTGAGAGCTTCATCATTT
CTCCCTGAAGTCGCTTGCACTCTTCCATCAGTTTCCTTGTCTCCGTGTCATTGAGTGAAACACTATGTGG
TTTTGGCAGGGGTCCATCTTGCTTGGATGCATTCAGTGGGACAGCTTTGCTAGGTTCCATGTCGTTCAGC
TTATCGTTTTCATTCGGCATCTCAAATACACATCTCAGTTTAGAATCCATTAGTTCGTCAGGTTTTGCCT
CTTTCCACACAGCTTCCATATCTGAAATGTTTGGTGGAGCAAAAATTGTCTGTACCATGAACTTATGTTT
ACTCTTTTCGTTCGGATCATAGTCAAAGGGCTGCAGCATTACTGAGACAGTCACGATTGACCCTGGGTCA
ATAACCCCACTGTTGGGCCGCACGCAGTACCGGCGGGGCGCTGTGGTCTTCACTTTGAAACACACTTTTC
TGTCCGATGGATTCTGCAATTTAAGATTTGTAGTGACTACATCTGTGAAGGGGCCTTTGAATTTGANGTC
TGAAGGANGGTCGAGAACCNGGATTTGCTCGTGTTTCCCNATCCCGAAATN
